Addgene plasmid #189573: pNS3_Ptrc::lasR_Plas::mNG
Purpose: Fluorescent reporter for Las activation by 3OC12-HSL
Depositing lab: Daniel Ducat. Depositing organization: Michigan State University. Publication: Developing Cyanobacterial Quorum Sensing Toolkits: Toward Interspecies Coordination in Mixed Autotroph/Heterotroph Communities. Kokarakis EJ, Rillema R, Ducat DC, Sakkos JK. ACS Synth Biol. 2023 Jan 20;12(1):265-276. doi: 10.1021/acssynbio.2c00527. Epub 2022 Dec 27. PubMed 36573789.
Backbone
  Vector backbone: pHN1_lacUV5
  Backbone size w/o insert (bp): 4861
  Total vector size (bp): 6453
  Vector type: Bacterial Expression, Synthetic Biology
Growth in bacteria
  Bacterial resistance: Chloramphenicol, 25 μg/mL
  Growth temperature: 37°C
  Growth strain: DH5alpha
  Copy number: High Copy
Gene/Insert 1
  Gene/Insert name: Transcriptional activator lasR (alt name: lasR)
  Species: Pseudomonas aeruginosa
  Insert size (bp): 723
  Promoter: trc
  Cloning method: Gibson Cloning
  Sequencing primers: 5′ cgcgggaatcgtagcaaagtc
Gene/Insert 2
  Gene/Insert name: Monomeric Neon Green (alt name: mNG)
  Insert size (bp): 711
  Promoter: las
  Cloning method: Gibson Cloning
  Sequencing primers: 5′ na; 3′ cggtgagctggtgatatgggat
Terms and licenses: Academic/Nonprofit Terms; Industry Terms: Not Available to Industry
How to cite: pNS3_Ptrc::lasR_Plas::mNG was a gift from Daniel Ducat (Addgene plasmid # 189573 ; http://n2t.net/addgene:189573 ; RRID:Addgene_189573)
