[The description below was written by a language model from this plasmid's Addgene catalogue record and pLannotate feature annotations shown in this document.]
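Description:
pNS3_Ptrc::lasR_Plas::mNG is a bacterial expression and synthetic biology plasmid of about 6.45 kb, built on the pHN1_lacUV5 backbone, that acts as a fluorescent reporter for activation of the Pseudomonas aeruginosa Las quorum-sensing system by the autoinducer 3OC12-HSL. It is propagated in E. coli through a high-copy ColE1/pUC-type origin and selected with chloramphenicol through a cat gene driven by its own promoter. The name "NS3" and the associated publication on cyanobacterial quorum-sensing toolkits suggest use in a cyanobacterial host. However, the feature table annotates no integration homology arms, and the record does not state how the plasmid is delivered or maintained outside E. coli.

The payload is a two-part sense-and-report circuit. The first part expresses lasR, the P. aeruginosa transcriptional activator that binds the autoinducer. The catalogue lists its promoter as trc, while the automated annotation identifies a lac UV5 promoter fragment followed by a lac operator directly upstream of the coding sequence. In either case the promoter is under lac repressor control, and the plasmid supplies that repressor from a lacI gene under the stronger lacIq promoter, so LasR production should be IPTG-inducible. rrnB T1 and T2 terminators lie upstream of this cassette and insulate it from read-through transcription.

Downstream of lasR is the monomeric green/yellow fluorescent protein mNeonGreen, which the catalogue places under the las promoter. That promoter is not annotated in the feature table but presumably occupies the gap between the two coding sequences. When 3OC12-HSL is present, ligand-bound LasR activates the las promoter, so fluorescence reports signal concentration. This makes the construct useful for characterising Las receiver behaviour and engineered cell-to-cell communication.
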