Features (pLannotate 1.2.2; 11 found; start..end, strand, type, name):
   1087..1675    -  rep_origin     ori: high-copy-number ColE1/pMB1/pBR322/pUC origin of replication
   2632..2675    -  terminator     rrnB T1 terminator: Escherichia coli rrnB; transcription terminator T1 from the E. coli rrnB gene
   2807..2834    +  terminator     rrnB T2 terminator: transcription terminator T2 from the E. coli rrnB gene
   2870..2897    +  promoter       lac UV5 promoter (fragment): E. coli lac promoter with an "up" mutation
   2905..2921    +  protein_bind   lac operator: The lac repressor binds to the lac operator to inhibit transcription in E. coli. This inhibition can be relieved by adding lactose or isopropyl-β-D-thiogalactopyranoside (IPTG). lac repressor encoded by lacI
   2954..3670    +  CDS            lasR: LASR_PSEAE - Experimental evidence at protein level: Swiss-Prot protein existence level 1. Transcriptional activator of elastase structural gene (LasB). Binds to the PAI autoinducer. From Pseudomonas aeruginosa (strain ATCC 15692 / DSM 22644 / CIP 104116 / JCM 14847 / LMG 12228 / 1C / PRS 101 / PAO1).
   3835..4542    +  CDS            mNeonGreen: mNeonGreen is a basic (constitutively fluorescent) green/yellow fluorescent protein published in 2013, derived from Branchiostoma lanceolatum. It is reported to be a very rapidly-maturing monomer with moderate acid sensitivity.
   4569..4670    +  promoter       cat promoter: promoter of the E. coli cat gene encoding chloramphenicol acetyltransferase
   4671..5327    +  CDS            cat: CAT_ECOLX - Experimental evidence at protein level: Swiss-Prot protein existence level 1. This enzyme is an effector of chloramphenicol resistance in bacteria. From Escherichia coli. This protein is used as a marker in many commonly used cloning vectors, such as pACYC184.
   5395..5472    +  promoter       lacIq promoter: lacI (mutant); In the lacIq allele, a single base change in the promoter boosts expression of the lacI gene about 10-fold.
   5473..105     +  CDS            lacI (across the origin): lac repressor; lacI; The lac repressor binds to the lac operator to inhibit transcription in E. coli. This inhibition can be relieved by adding lactose or isopropyl-β-D-thiogalactopyranoside (IPTG).
>Addgene plasmid #189573 | pNS3_Ptrc::lasR_Plas::mNG | addgene full sequence | sequence record 377793 | Addgene NGS Result
AAAACCACCCTGGCGCCCAATACGCAAACCGCCTCTCCCCGCGCGTTGGCCGATTCATTAATGCAGCTGG
CACGACAGGTTTCCCGACTGGAAAGCGGGCAGTGATCCCACAGCCGCCAGTTCCGCTGGCGGCATTTTAA
CTTTCTTTAATAATCTAGTGACAAGCCGGGGCAGACGTGAGCCGTAGTCCCGTCGCCAGACGCGGGTGCC
CACGGGCGTCGTCAGGATGTCCGTAATTGACTGCCGGAGGTGGTCAATGCCCTTCAGCTCCTTGCCACTG
TCACGGCTCATGCCTCGGGTCATTAGTCGCCCGCTCCGGTATCTTCACTGGCTTCGATGATTGCCGCCCC
GCAGCTGCAGAGGTCACCGATCCGAGCAGTCGGCCTCTGGTTGGTAAAGACCGTGCGACTGCCGGTGATG
ATCGTGTTCAAGCCATGCAGGGGGCAGGCGTGAAGGTCATCCTTTCGGGCCACGGGGCGGCTGTTGACGA
AGGTGTCGTCGCTCCCGGTGATGATGATCCCGCCGTGATCGGTCACGTCGTTTAGTCGAGCGATGCCTGG
CGTCGTAGTCACGGGTTTAGGTCAATACGACTTGCGGTCACTGTAACGTTGCCCTCGGCGGTCACGTTAA
CGTCGCCTTGGGCTTCGACTTGCGCCTCCTGCACAAGGATCACAATCCGTCCTTGGGCTGCGGTGAGGTC
GATCTTGTACTCATGCGCTTCGCGGTCGTACTGGATGATTGAGTCATCCTCGAACTGCGTCTTTTGGATC
GTTTCTTTGTCCTCGATCTGGGGGTAGTCAGTCGAGAACGCGCCGGGCATCGCGAAGCCCTGACTGATCT
CGCCGGAGGGGGCCATCACGACGACGGCCTCACCGACCTCGGGCGCCCACCAGAACCGATCCTTGCCCGC
TCGCTGCGTGAGCCACGGAATCCAGTCAGTGAGGAGCAGCGCCTCGCCGCTCTCCTCGTCTTCCTCGATC
GCGACACGGATCAGCCCCTTGGGATAGTCAGCCTCGGCTACCCTGCCTACGCGGAGCAAGTTGCCGTGAC
GCCGACTGTCTCGAGTCTAGTCGCGTTGCTGGCGTTTTTCCATAGGCTCCGCCCCCCTGACGAGCATCAC
AAAAATCGACGCTCAAGTCAGAGGTGGCGAAACCCGACAGGACTATAAAGATACCAGGCGTTTCCCCCTG
GAAGCTCCCTCGTGCGCTCTCCTGTTCCGACCCTGCCGCTTACCGGATACCTGTCCGCCTTTCTCCCTTC
GGGAAGCGTGGCGCTTTCTCATAGCTCACGCTGTAGGTATCTCAGTTCGGTGTAGGTCGTTCGCTCCAAG
CTGGGCTGTGTGCACGAACCCCCCGTTCAGCCCGACCGCTGCGCCTTATCCGGTAACTATCGTCTTGAGT
CCAACCCGGTAAGACACGACTTATCGCCACTGGCAGCAGCCACTGGTAACAGGATTAGCAGAGCGAGGTA
TGTAGGCGGTGCTACAGAGTTCTTGAAGTGGTGGCCTAACTACGGCTACACTAGAAGAACAGTATTTGGT
ATCTGCGCTCTGCTGAAGCCAGTTACCTTCGGAAAAAGAGTTGGTAGCTCTTGATCCGGCAAACAAACCA
CCGCTGGTAGCGGTGGTTTTTTTGTTTGCAAGCAGCAGATTACGCGCAGAAAAAAAGGATCTCAAGAAGA
TCCTTTGATCTTTTCTACGGGGTCTGACGCTCAGTCTAGTTCAGCCAGCTCGTCGTGATGTCGAAACCCA
AGCCACCCTCAGAGGTGAAGGCCGCTTCGAGCACATCGGGAAGCGTGTCGACGACGGTGCTCGGTGCCTC
GGGTAAGAGCCAGATAGATGCGGTGACGTTCACCGTCGCGATCGTGGCGGGAACCACGGTCACTGCGTCC
GTTACAACTCGCACGTCGTCGGCCAGCACGACTGACTCGACGGCTTCGATTAGCCCGGGAGAGGCAAGGC
CATCAGGCTCGGTAGACAGAATGCTGATTAACACCTCGCCGGGAGCAGGGCTGCTCACAGCCGCGTCCTT
CACCCGTGGGTCAGCCGTCAGCGCTTGATAGCGGTACCAGGCCGCACCGCCTGCGGTCGAGCTGCCCTTG
ATCCGCTCGATGGTGCGATCGCGAAGCTCGCCATCCGGCTCATTCGGCTGCCGCACCACGCCGTAGAACG
CGGCAAGGTTGTCGAGGTCGGGGCCGTTTGAGTAGCGAAGCAGTGTCGCAAGAAGTGCGTCGTTGATCCG
CTGACGCAGGATCAGCTCGCGGGCTGCGCAGACCTCCAGCAGCTTGATGACCGGGTCGGATTCGAGGATG
GCGGTGTAGCTGGCGTCACGCGATCGCAGGTCGTCGATCAAGTCCTGCAGGATCAGTTCAAAGTCCAGCG
CTTCGATGATGGTGGGCGCGGGAATCGTAGCAAAGTCAAGAACGGTCATGAGACGACTAAGCCCTCCAGC
GTGATACGCCTGCCCTCGGGGATGTAGTAGCCGATCAGGTTCAGCTCGACTTGACCAGCTGCGCTGGCTG
AGACGATGCGAACCTTCTCCAGCTTCAGCCGTGGCTCCCAGCGATCGAGCGCTTCAGCTGTGGCCGCCAC
CAGGTCAACGATGAGGGACTGGTTGATCGGCTAGTCATCAAATAAAACGAAAGGCTCAGTCGGAAGACTG
GGCCTTTCGTTTTATCTGTTGTTTGTCGGTGAACGCTCTCCTGAGTAGGACAAATCCGCCGGGAGCGGAT
TTGAACGTTGCGAAGCAACGGCCCGGAGGGTGGCGGGCAGGACGCCCGCCATAAACTGCCAGGCATCAAA
TTAAGCAGAAGGCCATCCTGACGGATGGCCTTTTTGCGTTTCTACTCTAGTTTCGAAACCCCAGGCTTGA
CACTTTATGCTTCCGGCTCGTATAATGTGTGGAATTGTGAGCGGATAACAATTTCACACAAGGAGGAAAA
ACATATGTCTAGAATGGCTTTAGTAGATGGTTTCTTGGAACTCGAACGTAGTAGTGGAAAGCTAGAATGG
TCCGCTATTTTACAAAAGATGGCGTCCGACTTGGGCTTTTCCAAAATCCTATTCGGGTTATTACCTAAGG
ATTCCCAGGATTACGAAAATGCATTCATTGTAGGCAACTATCCCGCCGCTTGGCGAGAGCATTATGATCG
AGCGGGCTATGCCCGAGTGGACCCGACGGTCTCTCATTGCACCCAAAGTGTATTGCCTATCTTTTGGGAA
CCAAGCATCTATCAGACTCGAAAACAGCACGAGTTCTTCGAGGAAGCCAGCGCCGCAGGGTTAGTCTATG
GTTTGACAATGCCGTTACATGGGGCGCGTGGAGAGTTAGGTGCATTAAGCCTATCCGTAGAAGCAGAAAA
CCGCGCTGAGGCGAACCGCTTTATTGAAAGCGTGTTACCCACACTATGGATGTTGAAAGATTACGCCTTG
CAGTCTGGAGCTGGGTTGGCGTTCGAGCACCCTGTGAGCAAACCAGTAGTGCTGACAAGCCGTGAAAAGG
AAGTATTGCAGTGGTGTGCAATTGGAAAAACCTCCTGGGAGATTAGCGTAATTTGCAACTGTAGCGAGGC
TAATGTTAATTTCCACATGGGTAACATCCGGCGTAAGTTCGGCGTCACTAGCCGTCGTGTCGCTGCCATC
ATGGCCGTAAACCTGGGGCTGATTACGTTGTGATAACTCGGTACCAAATTCCAGAAAAGAGACGCTGAAA
AGCGTCTTTTTTCGTTTTGGTCCTTCGAGCCTAGCAAGGGTCCGGGTTCACCGAAATCTATCTCATTTGC
TAGTTATAAAATTATGAAATTTGCGTAAATTCTTCAAAAGAGGAGAAAGGTACCATGGTCAGCAAAGGTG
AAGAAGACAATATGGCGAGCCTGCCGGCGACGCATGAACTGCACATTTTCGGTAGCATCAACGGTGTGGA
CTTCGATATGGTTGGCCAGGGTACCGGCAACCCGAATGACGGTTATGAAGAACTGAATCTGAAAAGTACG
AAGGGCGATCTGCAATTTTCCCCGTGGATTCTGGTCCCGCATATCGGTTACGGCTTCCACCAGTACCTGC
CGTATCCGGATGGTATGAGCCCGTTTCAAGCGGCCATGGTGGACGGTTCTGGCTATCAGGTTCATCGTAC
CATGCAATTCGAAGATGGCGCGAGTCTGACCGTGAACTATCGCTACACGTATGAAGGTTCACACATTAAA
GGCGAAGCGCAGGTCAAAGGTACCGGTTTTCCGGCGGATGGTCCGGTGATGACCAACTCACTGACGGCAG
CTGATTGGTGCCGTTCGAAAAAGACCTATCCGAATGACAAAACCATTATCAGCACGTTTAAGTGGTCTTA
CACCACGGGTAACGGCAAACGTTATCGCAGCACCGCACGTACCACGTACACGTTCGCTAAACCGATGGCG
GCCAACTACCTGAAAAATCAGCCGATGTATGTTTTTCGCAAAACCGAACTGAAACATTCCAAGACGGAAC
TGAACTTCAAGGAATGGCAAAAGGCGTTTACGGATGTGATGGGTATGGACGAACTGTACAAGTAAAAGCT
TGCGGCCGCGTAGGATCCGATCGGCACGTAAGAGGTTCCAACTTTCACCATAATGAAATAAGATCACTAC
CGGGCGTATTTTTTGAGTTATCGAGATTTTCAGGAGCTAAGGAAGCTAAAATGGAGAAAAAAATCACTGG
ATATACCACCGTTGATATATCCCAATGGCATCGTAAAGAACATTTTGAGGCATTTCAGTCAGTTGCTCAA
TGTACCTATAACCAGACCGTTCAGCTGGATATTACGGCCTTTTTAAAGACCGTAAAGAAAAATAAGCACA
AGTTTTATCCGGCCTTTATTCACATTCTTGCCCGCCTGATGAATGCTCATCCGGAGTTCCGTATGGCAAT
GAAAGACGGTGAGCTGGTGATATGGGATAGTGTTCACCCTTGTTACACCGTTTTCCATGAGCAAACTGAA
ACGTTTTCATCGCTCTGGAGTGAATACCACGACGATTTCCGGCAGTTTCTACACATATATTCGCAAGATG
TGGCGTGTTACGGTGAAAACCTGGCCTATTTCCCTAAAGGGTTTATTGAGAATATGTTTTTCGTCTCAGC
CAATCCCTGGGTGAGTTTCACCAGTTTTGATTTAAACGTGGCCAATATGGACAACTTCTTCGCCCCCGTT
TTCACTATGGGCAAATATTATACGCAAGGCGACAAGGTGCTGATGCCGCTGGCGATTCAGGTTCATCATG
CCGTTTGTGATGGCTTCCATGTCGGCAGAATGCTTAATGAATTACAACAGTACTGCGATGAGTGGCAGGG
CGGGGCGTAATTTTTTTAAGGCAGTTATTGGTGCCCTTGAATTCCTACTAGTCGAAGCGGCATGCATTTA
CGTTGACACCATCGAATGGTGCAAAACCTTTCGCGGTATGGCATGATAGCGCCCGGAAGAGAGTCAATTC
AGGGTGGTGAATGTGAAACCAGTAACGTTATACGATGTCGCAGAGTATGCCGGTGTCTCTTATCAGACCG
TTTCCCGCGTGGTGAACCAGGCCAGCCACGTTTCTGCGAAAACGCGGGAAAAAGTGGAAGCGGCGATGGC
GGAGCTGAATTACATTCCCAACCGCGTGGCACAACAACTGGCGGGCAAACAGTCGTTGCTGATTGGCGTT
GCCACCTCCAGTCTGGCCCTGCACGCGCCGTCGCAAATTGTCGCGGCGATTAAATCTCGCGCCGATCAAC
TGGGTGCCAGCGTGGTGGTGTCGATGGTAGAACGAAGCGGCGTCGAAGCCTGTAAAGCGGCGGTGCACAA
TCTTCTCGCGCAACGCGTCAGTGGGCTGATCATTAACTATCCGCTGGATGACCAGGATGCCATTGCTGTG
GAAGCTGCCTGCACTAATGTTCCGGCGTTATTTCTTGATGTCTCTGACCAGACACCCATCAACAGTATTA
TTTTCTCCCATGAAGACGGTACGCGACTGGGCGTGGAGCATCTGGTCGCATTGGGTCACCAGCAAATCGC
GCTGTTAGCGGGCCCATTAAGTTCTGTCTCGGCGCGTCTGCGTCTGGCTGGCTGGCATAAATATCTCACT
CGCAATCAAATTCAGCCGATAGCGGAACGGGAAGGCGACTGGAGTGCCATGTCCGGTTTTCAACAAACCA
TGCAAATGCTGAATGAGGGCATCGTTCCCACTGCGATGCTGGTTGCCAACGATCAGATGGCGCTGGGCGC
AATGCGCGCCATTACCGAGTCCGGGCTGCGCGTTGGTGCGGATATCTCGGTAGTGGGATACGACGATACC
GAAGACAGCTCATGTTATATCCCGCCGTTAACCACCATCAAACAGGATTTTCGCCTGCTGGGGCAAACCA
GCGTGGACCGCTTGCTGCAACTCTCTCAGGGCCAGGCGGTGAAGGGCAATCAGCTGTTGCCCGTCTCACT
GGTGAAAAGA
